>Addgene plasmid #132400 | pHAGE-IRES-puro-NLS-dPguCas13b-EGFP-NLS-3xFlag | addgene full sequence | sequence record 268916 | Addgene NGS Result
TGGAAGGGCTAATTCACTCCCAAAGAAGACAAGATATCCTTGATCTGTGGATCTACCACACACAAGGCTA
CTTCCCTGATTAGCAGAACTACACACCAGGGCCAGGGGTCAGATATCCACTGACCTTTGGATGGTGCTAC
AAGCTAGTACCAGTTGAGCCAGATAAGGTAGAAGAGGCCAATAAAGGAGAGAACACCAGCTTGTTACACC
CTGTGAGCCTGCATGGGATGGATGACCCGGAGAGAGAAGTGTTAGAGTGGAGGTTTGACAGCCGCCTAGC
ATTTCATCACGTGGCCCGAGAGCTGCATCCGGAGTACTTCAAGAACTGCTGATATCGAGCTTGCTACAAG
GGACTTTCCGCTGGGGACTTTCCAGGGAGGCGTGGCCTGGGCGGGACTGGGGAGTGGCGAGCCCTCAGAT
CCTGCATATAAGCAGCTGCTTTTTGCCTGTACTGGGTCTCTCTGGTTAGACCAGATCTGAGCCTGGGAGC
TCTCTGGCTAACTAGGGAACCCACTGCTTAAGCCTCAATAAAGCTTGCCTTGAGTGCTTCAAGTAGTGTG
TGCCCGTCTGTTGTGTGACTCTGGTAACTAGAGATCCCTCAGACCCTTTTAGTCAGTGTGGAAAATCTCT
AGCAGTGGCGCCCGAACAGGGACTTGAAAGCGAAAGGGAAACCAGAGGAGCTCTCTCGACGCAGGACTCG
GCTTGCTGAAGCGCGCACGGCAAGAGGCGAGGGGCGGCGACTGGTGAGTACGCCAAAAATTTTGACTAGC
GGAGGCTAGAAGGAGAGAGATGGGTGCGAGAGCGTCAGTATTAAGCGGGGGAGAATTAGATCGCGATGGG
AAAAAATTCGGTTAAGGCCAGGGGGAAAGAAAAAATATAAATTAAAACATATAGTATGGGCAAGCAGGGA
GCTAGAACGATTCGCAGTTAATCCTGGCCTGTTAGAAACATCAGAAGGCTGTAGACAAATACTGGGACAG
CTACAACCATCCCTTCAGACAGGATCAGAAGAACTTAGATCATTATATAATACAGTAGCAACCCTCTATT
GTGTGCATCAAAGGATAGAGATAAAAGACACCAAGGAAGCTTTAGACAAGATAGAGGAAGAGCAAAACAA
AAGTAAGACCACCGCACAGCAAGCGGCCGGCCGCTGATCTTCAGACCTGGAGGAGGAGATATGAGGGACA
ATTGGAGAAGTGAATTATATAAATATAAAGTAGTAAAAATTGAACCATTAGGAGTAGCACCCACCAAGGC
AAAGAGAAGAGTGGTGCAGAGAGAAAAAAGAGCAGTGGGAATAGGAGCTTTGTTCCTTGGGTTCTTGGGA
GCAGCAGGAAGCACTATGGGCGCAGCGTCAATGACGCTGACGGTACAGGCCAGACAATTATTGTCTGGTA
TAGTGCAGCAGCAGAACAATTTGCTGAGGGCTATTGAGGCGCAACAGCATCTGTTGCAACTCACAGTCTG
GGGCATCAAGCAGCTCCAGGCAAGAATCCTGGCTGTGGAAAGATACCTAAAGGATCAACAGCTCCTGGGG
ATTTGGGGTTGCTCTGGAAAACTCATTTGCACCACTGCTGTGCCTTGGAATGCTAGTTGGAGTAATAAAT
CTCTGGAACAGATTTGGAATCACACGACCTGGATGGAGTGGGACAGAGAAATTAACAATTACACAAGCTT
AATACACTCCTTAATTGAAGAATCGCAAAACCAGCAAGAAAAGAATGAACAAGAATTATTGGAATTAGAT
AAATGGGCAAGTTTGTGGAATTGGTTTAACATAACAAATTGGCTGTGGTATATAAAATTATTCATAATGA
TAGTAGGAGGCTTGGTAGGTTTAAGAATAGTTTTTGCTGTACTTTCTATAGTGAATAGAGTTAGGCAGGG
ATATTCACCATTATCGTTTCAGACCCACCTCCCAACCCCGAGGGGACCCGACAGGCCCGAAGGAATAGAA
GAAGAAGGTGGAGAGAGAGACAGAGACAGATCCATTCGATTAGTGAACGGATCTCGACGGTATCGCCGAA
TTCACAAATGGCAGTATTCATCCACAATTTTAAAAGAAAAGGGGGGATTGGGGGGTACAGTGCAGGGGAA
AGAATAGTAGACATAATAGCAACAGACATACAAACTAAAGAATTACAAAAACAAATTACAAAAATTCAAA
ATTTTCGGGTTTATTACAGGGACAGCAGAGATCCAGTTTGGACTAGTCGTGAGGCTCCGGTGCCCGTCAG
TGGGCAGAGCGCACATCGCCCACAGTCCCCGAGAAGTTGGGGGGAGGGGTCGGCAATTGAACCGGTGCCT
AGAGAAGGTGGCGCGGGGTAAACTGGGAAAGTGATGTCGTGTACTGGCTCCGCCTTTTTCCCGAGGGTGG
GGGAGAACCGTATATAAGTGCAGTAGTCGCCGTGAACGTTCTTTTTCGCAACGGGTTTGCCGCCAGAACA
CAGGTAAGTGCCGTGTGTGGTTCCCGCGGGCCTGGCCTCTTTACGGGTTATGGCCCTTGCGTGCCTTGAA
TTACTTCCACCTGGCTGCAGTACGTGATTCTTGATCCCGAGCTTCGGGTTGGAAGTGGGTGGGAGAGTTC
GAGGCCTTGCGCTTAAGGAGCCCCTTCGCCTCGTGCTTGAGTTGAGGCCTGGCCTGGGCGCTGGGGCCGC
CGCGTGCGAATCTGGTGGCACCTTCGCGCCTGTCTCGCTGCTTTCGATAAGTCTCTAGCCATTTAAAATT
TTTGATGACCTGCTGCGACGCTTTTTTTCTGGCAAGATAGTCTTGTAAATGCGGGCCAAGATCTGCACAC
TGGTATTTCGGTTTTTGGGGCCGCGGGCGGCGACGGGGCCCGTGCGTCCCAGCGCACATGTTCGGCGAGG
CGGGGCCTGCGAGCGCGGCCACCGAGAATCGGACGGGGGTAGTCTCAAGCTGGCCGGCCTGCTCTGGTGC
CTGGCCTCGCGCCGCCGTGTATCGCCCCGCCCTGGGCGGCAAGGCTGGCCCGGTCGGCACCAGTTGCGTG
AGCGGAAAGATGGCCGCTTCCCGGCCCTGCTGCAGGGAGCTCAAAATGGAGGACGCGGCGCTCGGGAGAG
CGGGCGGGTGAGTCACCCACACAAAGGAAAAGGGCCTTTCCGTCCTCAGCCGTCGCTTCATGTGACTCCA
CGGAGTACCGGGCGCCGTCCAGGCACCTCGATTAGTTCTCGAGCTTTTGGAGTACGTCGTCTTTAGGTTG
GGGGGAGGGGTTTTATGCGATGGAGTTTCCCCACACTGAGTGGGTGGAGACTGAAGTTAGGCCAGCTTGG
CACTTGATGTAATTCTCCTTGGAATTTGCCCTTTTTGAGTTTGGATCTTGGTTCATTCTCAAGCCTCAGA
CAGTGGTTCAAAGTTTTTTTCTTCCATTTCAGGTGTCGTGAAGCGGCCGCACCGGTCTGCAGCTAGCATG
CCCAAGAAAAAGCGCAAGGTAACAGAGCAGAGCGAGAGGCCCTACAACGGCACCTACTACACCCTGGAAG
ATAAGCACTTCTGGGCCGCCTTTCTGAACCTGGCCAGACACAACGCCTACATCACCCTGACACACATCGA
CCGGCAGCTGGCCTACAGCAAGGCCGACATCACCAACGACCAGGACGTGCTGAGCTTCAAGGCCCTGTGG
AAGAACTTCGACAACGACCTGGAAAGAAAGAGCCGGCTGCGGAGCCTGATCCTGAAGCACTTCAGCTTTC
TGGAAGGCGCCGCTTACGGCAAGAAGCTGTTCGAGTCTAAGAGCAGCGGCAACAAGAGCAGCAAGAACAA
AGAGCTGACCAAGAAAGAGAAAGAGGAACTGCAGGCCAACGCTCTGAGCCTGGACAACCTGAAGTCTATC
CTGTTCGACTTCCTGCAGAAGCTGAAGGACTTCCGGAACTACTACAGCGCCTACCGGCACAGCGGAAGCA
GCGAGCTGCCTCTGTTCGACGGCAACATGCTGCAGCGGCTGTACAACGTGTTCGACGTGTCCGTGCAGCG
CGTGAAGATCGACCACGAGCACAACGATGAGGTGGACCCTCACTACCACTTCAACCACCTCGTGCGGAAG
GGCAAGAAGGACAGATACGGCCACAACGACAACCCCAGCTTCAAGCACCACTTCGTGGACGGCGAAGGCA
TGGTTACAGAAGCCGGCCTGCTGTTCTTCGTGTCCCTGTTCCTGGAAAAGCGGGACGCCATCTGGATGCA
GAAGAAGATCCGGGGCTTCAAAGGCGGCACCGAGACATACCAGCAGATGACCAACGAGGTGTTCTGCCGG
TCCAGAATCAGCCTGCCTAAGCTGAAGCTGGAAAGCCTGCGGATGGACGACTGGATGCTGCTGGACATGC
TGAACGAACTCGTGCGGTGCCCCAAGCCTCTGTACGACAGACTGAGAGAGGACGACCGGGCCTGCTTTAG
AGTGCCCGTGGATATCCTGCCTGACGAGGACGATACAGATGGCGGCGGAGAGGACCCCTTCAAGAATACC
CTCGTCCGGCACCAGGACAGATTCCCTTACTTCGCCCTGCGGTACTTCGACCTGAAGAAGGTGTTCACCA
GCCTGCGGTTCCACATCGATCTGGGCACCTACCACTTTGCCATCTACAAGAAGATGATCGGCGAGCAGCC
CGAGGACAGACACCTGACCAGAAACCTGTACGGCTTCGGCCGGATCCAGGACTTCGCCGAAGAACACAGA
CCCGAGGAATGGAAGCGGCTCGTCAGAGATCTGGACTACTTCGAGACAGGCGACAAGCCCTACATCAGCC
AGACAAGCCCACACTACCACATCGAGAAGGGAAAGATCGGCCTGAGATTCATGCCCGAGGGCCAGCATCT
TTGGCCCTCTCCAGAAGTGGGCACCACCAGAACCGGCAGATCTAAGTACGCCCAGGACAAGAGACTGACC
GCCGAGGCCTTTCTGTCTGTGCACGAGCTGATGCCTATGATGTTCTACTACTTCCTGCTGCGCGAGAAGT
ACAGCGAGGAAGTGTCTGCCGAGAGAGTGCAGGGCAGAATCAAGCGCGTGATCGAGGATGTGTACGCCGT
GTACGATGCCTTTGCCAGGGACGAGATCAACACCCGGGATGAGCTGGATGCCTGCCTGGCCGATAAGGGC
ATCAGAAGAGGCCATCTGCCTCGCCAGATGATCGCCATCCTGAGCCAAGAGCACAAGGACATGGAAGAGA
AGATTCGGAAGAAACTGCAAGAGATGATGGCCGACACCGACCACCGGCTGGATATGCTGGATAGACAGAC
CGACCGGAAGATCAGAATCGGCCGGAAGAATGCCGGACTGCCTAAGAGCGGAGTGATCGCCGATTGGCTC
GTGCGGGACATGATGAGATTTCAGCCCGTGGCCAAGGACGCCAGCGGAAAGCCTCTGAACAACTCCAAGG
CCAACAGCACCGAGTACCGGATGCTGCAGAGAGCCCTGGCTCTGTTTGGAGGCGAGAAAGAGAGGCTGAC
CCCATACTTCCGGCAGATGAATCTGACCGGCGGAAACAACCCTCATCCTTTTCTGCACGAAACTCGCTGG
GAGAGCCACACCAACATCCTGTCCTTTTACCGGTCCTACCTGAGAGCCCGCAAGGCCTTCCTCGAAAGGA
TCGGCAGATCCGACAGAGTGGAAAACCGGCCATTTCTGCTGCTGAAAGAGCCCAAGACCGACAGACAGAC
ACTGGTGGCTGGATGGAAGGGCGAGTTCCATCTGCCAAGAGGCATCTTCACAGAGGCCGTGCGGGATTGC
CTGATCGAGATGGGACACGATGAAGTGGCCAGCTACAAAGAAGTGGGATTCATGGCCAAGGCCGTGCCAC
TGTACTTTGAGAGAGCCTGCGAGGACAGGGTGCAGCCCTTTTACGACAGCCCCTTCAACGTGGGCAACAG
CCTGAAGCCTAAGAAGGGCAGATTCCTGAGCAAAGAGGAACGGGCCGAAGAGTGGGAGCGGGGCAAAGAG
AGATTCCGGGATCTCGAAGCCTGGTCCTATAGCGCCGCCAGAAGAATCGAGGACGCCTTTGCCGGCATCG
AGTATGCTAGCCCCGGAAACAAGAAGAAAATCGAGCAGCTCCTGCGGGACCTGAGCCTGTGGGAAGCCTT
TGAGAGCAAGCTGAAAGTGCGGGCCGACCGGATCAATCTGGCCAAGCTGAAGAAAGAAATCCTGGAAGCC
CAAGAACACCCCTACCACGACTTCAAGAGCTGGCAGAAGTTCGAGCGCGAGCTGCGGCTGGTCAAGAACC
AGGATATCATCACCTGGATGATGTGCCGCGACCTGATGGAAGAAAACAAGGTGGAAGGCCTGGACACCGG
CACACTGTACCTGAAGGACATCAGACCCAACGTGCAAGAGCAGGGCAGCCTGAACGTGCTGAACAGAGTG
AAGCCCATGAGACTGCCCGTGGTGGTGTACAGAGCCGATAGCAGAGGCCACGTGCACAAAGAAGAAGCCC
CTCTGGCCACCGTGTACATCGAGGAAAGAGACACCAAGCTGCTGAAGCAGGGCAACTTCAAGTCCTTCGT
GAAGGACAGGCGGCTGAACGGCCTGTTCTCCTTCGTTGATACTGGCGGACTGGCCATGGAACAGTACCCC
ATCTCCAAGCTGAGAGTGGAATACGAGCTGGCCAAGTACCAGACCGCCAGAGTGTGTGTGTTCGAGCTGA
CCCTGAGACTGGAAGAGTCCCTGCTGACCCGGTATCCTCATCTGCCCGACGAGAGCTTCAGAGAGATGCT
GGAATCTTGGAGCGACCCTCTGCTGGCCAAATGGCCTGAACTGCACGGAAAAGTGCGGCTGCTGATCGCC
GTGCGGAATGCCTTTAGCGCCAATCAGTACCCTATGTACGACGAGGCCGTGTTCAGCTCCATCCGGAAGT
ACGATCCTAGCAGCCCCGACGCCATCGAAGAGAGAATGGGCCTGAATATCGCCCACCGCCTGTCTGAGGA
AGTGAAGCAGGCCAAAGAAACCGTGGAACGGATCATTCAGGCCAGTCTAGAGGCGCTACCGGTCGCCACC
ATGGTGAGCAAGGGCGAGGAGCTGTTCACCGGGGTGGTGCCCATCCTGGTCGAGCTGGACGGCGACGTAA
ACGGCCACAAGTTCAGCGTGTCCGGCGAGGGCGAGGGCGATGCCACCTACGGCAAGCTGACCCTGAAGTT
CATCTGCACCACCGGCAAGCTGCCCGTGCCCTGGCCCACCCTCGTGACCACCCTGACCTACGGCGTGCAG
TGCTTCAGCCGCTACCCCGACCACATGAAGCAGCACGACTTCTTCAAGTCCGCCATGCCCGAAGGCTACG
TCCAGGAGCGCACCATCTTCTTCAAGGACGACGGCAACTACAAGACCCGCGCCGAGGTGAAGTTCGAGGG
CGACACCCTGGTGAACCGCATCGAGCTGAAGGGCATCGACTTCAAGGAGGACGGCAACATCCTGGGGCAC
AAGCTGGAGTACAACTACAACAGCCACAACGTCTATATCATGGCCGACAAGCAGAAGAACGGCATCAAGG
TGAACTTCAAGATCCGCCACAACATCGAGGACGGCAGCGTGCAGCTCGCCGACCACTACCAGCAGAACAC
CCCCATCGGCGACGGCCCCGTGCTGCTGCCCGACAACCACTACCTGAGCACCCAGTCCGCCCTGAGCAAA
GACCCCAACGAGAAGCGCGATCACATGGTCCTGCTGGAGTTCGTGACCGCCGCCGGGATCACTCTCGGCA
TGGACGAGCTGTACAAGTCGAATTCTAAGCCAGGATTCCATATGAAGCGACCTGCCGCCACAAAGAAGGC
TGGACAGGCTAAGAAGAAGAAACAACGCGTGCAGCTAAGCGACTACAAAGACCATGACGGTGATTATAAA
GATCATGACATCGATTACAAGGATGACGATGACAAGTAAGGATCCCTCCCCCCCCCCTAACGTTACTGGC
CGAAGCCGCTTGGAATAAGGCCGGTGTGCGTTTGTCTATATGTTATTTTCCACCATATTGCCGTCTTTTG
GCAATGTGAGGGCCCGGAAACCTGGCCCTGTCTTCTTGACGAGCATTCCTAGGGGTCTTTCCCCTCTCGC
CAAAGGAATGCAAGGTCTGTTGAATGTCGTGAAGGAAGCAGTTCCTCTGGAAGCTTCTTGAAGACAAACA
ACGTCTGTAGCGACCCTTTGCAGGCAGCGGAACCCCCCACCTGGCGACAGGTGCCTCTGCGGCCAAAAGC
CACGTGTATAAGATACACCTGCAAAGGCGGCACAACCCCAGTGCCACGTTGTGAGTTGGATAGTTGTGGA
AAGAGTCAAATGGCTCTCCTCAAGCGTATTCAACAAGGGGCTGAAGGATGCCCAGAAGGTACCCCATTGT
ATGGGATCTGATCTGGGGCCTCGGTGCACATGCTTTACATGTGTTTAGTCGAGGTTAAAAAAACGTCTAG
GCCCCCCGAACCACGGGGACGTGGTTTTCCTTTGAAAAACACGATGATAAGGATCCACCGGAGCTTACCA
TGACCGAGTACAAGCCCACGGTGCGCCTCGCCACCCGCGACGACGTCCCCAGGGCCGTACGCACCCTCGC
CGCCGCGTTCGCCGACTACCCCGCCACGCGCCACACCGTCGATCCGGACCGCCACATCGAGCGGGTCACC
GAGCTGCAAGAACTCTTCCTCACGCGCGTCGGGCTCGACATCGGCAAGGTGTGGGTCGCGGACGACGGCG
CCGCGGTGGCGGTCTGGACCACGCCGGAGAGCGTCGAAGCGGGGGCGGTGTTCGCCGAGATCGGCCCGCG
CATGGCCGAGTTGAGCGGTTCCCGGCTGGCCGCGCAGCAACAGATGGAAGGCCTCCTGGCGCCGCACCGG
CCCAAGGAGCCCGCGTGGTTCCTGGCCACCGTCGGCGTCTCGCCCGACCACCAGGGCAAGGGTCTGGGCA
GCGCCGTCGTGCTCCCCGGAGTGGAGGCGGCCGAGCGCGCCGGGGTGCCCGCCTTCCTGGAGACCTCCGC
GCCCCGCAACCTCCCCTTCTACGAGCGGCTCGGCTTCACCGTCACCGCCGACGTCGAGGTGCCCGAAGGA
CCGCGCACCTGGTGCATGACCCGCAAGCCCGGTGCCTGACGCCCATCGATAGATCCTAATCAACCTCTGG
ATTACAAAATTTGTGAAAGATTGACTGGTATTCTTAACTATGTTGCTCCTTTTACGCTATGTGGATACGC
TGCTTTAATGCCTTTGTATCATGCTATTGCTTCCCGTATGGCTTTCATTTTCTCCTCCTTGTATAAATCC
TGGTTGCTGTCTCTTTATGAGGAGTTGTGGCCCGTTGTCAGGCAACGTGGCGTGGTGTGCACTGTGTTTG
CTGACGCAACCCCCACTGGTTGGGGCATTGCCACCACCTGTCAGCTCCTTTCCGGGACTTTCGCTTTCCC
CCTCCCTATTGCCACGGCGGAACTCATCGCCGCCTGCCTTGCCCGCTGCTGGACAGGGGCTCGGCTGTTG
GGCACTGACAATTCCGTGGTGTTGTCGGGGAAATCATCGTCCTTTCCTTGGCTGCTCGCCTGTGTTGCCA
CCTGGATTCTGCGCGGGACGTCCTTCTGCTACGTCCCTTCGGCCCTCAATCCAGCGGACCTTCCTTCCCG
CGGCCTGCTGCCGGCTCTGCGGCCTCTTCCGCGTCTTCGCCTTCGCCCTCAGACGAGTCGGATCTCCCTT
TGGGCCGCCTCCCCGCCTGAGATCCTTTAAGACCAATGACTTACAAGGCAGCTGTAGATCTTAGCCACTT
TTTAAAAGAAAAGGGGGGACTGGAAGGGCTAATTCACTCCCAACGAAGACAAGATCTGCTTTTTGCTTGT
ACTGGGTCTCTCTGGTTAGACCAGATCTGAGCCTGGGAGCTCTCTGGCTAACTAGGGAACCCACTGCTTA
AGCCTCAATAAAGCTTGCCTTGAGTGCTTCAAGTAGTGTGTGCCCGTCTGTTGTGTGACTCTGGTAACTA
GAGATCCCTCAGACCCTTTTAGTCAGTGTGGAAAATCTCTAGCAGTAGTAGTTCATGTCATCTTATTATT
CAGTATTTATAACTTGCAAAGAAATGAATATCAGAGAGTGAGAGGCCCGGGTTAATTAAGGAAAGGGCTA
GATCATTCTTGAAGACGAAAGGGCCTCGTGATACGCCTATTTTTATAGGTTAATGTCATGATAATAATGG
TTTCTTAGACGTCAGGTGGCACTTTTCGGGGAAATGTGCGCGGAACCCCTATTTGTTTATTTTTCTAAAT
ACATTCAAATATGTATCCGCTCATGAGACAATAACCCTGATAAATGCTTCAATAATATTGAAAAAGGAAG
AGTATGAGTATTCAACATTTCCGTGTCGCCCTTATTCCCTTTTTTGCGGCATTTTGCCTTCCTGTTTTTG
CTCACCCAGAAACGCTGGTGAAAGTAAAAGATGCTGAAGATCAGTTGGGTGCACGAGTGGGTTACATCGA
ACTGGATCTCAACAGCGGTAAGATCCTTGAGAGTTTTCGCCCCGAAGAACGTTTTCCAATGATGAGCACT
TTTAAAGTTCTGCTATGTGGCGCGGTATTATCCCGTGTTGACGCCGGGCAAGAGCAACTCGGTCGCCGCA
TACACTATTCTCAGAATGACTTGGTTGAGTACTCACCAGTCACAGAAAAGCATCTTACGGATGGCATGAC
AGTAAGAGAATTATGCAGTGCTGCCATAACCATGAGTGATAACACTGCGGCCAACTTACTTCTGACAACG
ATCGGAGGACCGAAGGAGCTAACCGCTTTTTTGCACAACATGGGGGATCATGTAACTCGCCTTGATCGTT
GGGAACCGGAGCTGAATGAAGCCATACCAAACGACGAGCGTGACACCACGATGCCTGTAGCAATGGCAAC
AACGTTGCGCAAACTATTAACTGGCGAACTACTTACTCTAGCTTCCCGGCAACAATTAATAGACTGGATG
GAGGCGGATAAAGTTGCAGGACCACTTCTGCGCTCGGCCCTTCCGGCTGGCTGGTTTATTGCTGATAAAT
CTGGAGCCGGTGAGCGTGGGTCTCGCGGTATCATTGCAGCACTGGGGCCAGATGGTAAGCCCTCCCGTAT
CGTAGTTATCTACACGACGGGGAGTCAGGCAACTATGGATGAACGAAATAGACAGATCGCTGAGATAGGT
GCCTCACTGATTAAGCATTGGTAACTGTCAGACCAAGTTTACTCATATATACTTTAGATTGATTTAAAAC
TTCATTTTTAATTTAAAAGGATCTAGGTGAAGATCCTTTTTGATAATCTCATGACCAAAATCCCTTAACG
TGAGTTTTCGTTCCACTGAGCGTCAGACCCCGTAGAAAAGATCAAAGGATCTTCTTGAGATCCTTTTTTT
CTGCGCGTAATCTGCTGCTTGCAAACAAAAAAACCACCGCTACCAGCGGTGGTTTGTTTGCCGGATCAAG
AGCTACCAACTCTTTTTCCGAAGGTAACTGGCTTCAGCAGAGCGCAGATACCAAATACTGTTCTTCTAGT
GTAGCCGTAGTTAGGCCACCACTTCAAGAACTCTGTAGCACCGCCTACATACCTCGCTCTGCTAATCCTG
TTACCAGTGGCTGCTGCCAGTGGCGATAAGTCGTGTCTTACCGGGTTGGACTCAAGACGATAGTTACCGG
ATAAGGCGCAGCGGTCGGGCTGAACGGGGGGTTCGTGCACACAGCCCAGCTTGGAGCGAACGACCTACAC
CGAACTGAGATACCTACAGCGTGAGCTATGAGAAAGCGCCACGCTTCCCGAAGGGAGAAAGGCGGACAGG
TATCCGGTAAGCGGCAGGGTCGGAACAGGAGAGCGCACGAGGGAGCTTCCAGGGGGAAACGCCTGGTATC
TTTATAGTCCTGTCGGGTTTCGCCACCTCTGACTTGAGCGTCGATTTTTGTGATGCTCGTCAGGGGGGCG
GAGCCTATGGAAAAACGCCAGCAACGCGGCCTTTTTACGGTTCCTGGCCTTTTGCTGGCCTTTTGCTCAC
ATGTTCTTTCCTGCGTTATCCCCTGATTCTGTGGATAACCGTATTACCGCCTTTGAGTGAGCTGATACCG
CTCGCCGCAGCCGAACGACCGAGCGCAGCGAGTCAGTGAGCGAGGAAGCGGAAGAGCGCCCAATACGCAA
ACCGCCTCTCCCCGCGCGTTGGCCGATTCATTAATGCAGCAAGCTCATGGCTGACTAATTTTTTTTATTT
ATGCAGAGGCCGAGGCCGCCTCGGCCTCTGAGCTATTCCAGAAGTAGTGAGGAGGCTTTTTTGGAGGCCT
AGGCTTTTGCAAAAAGCTCCCCGTGGCACGACAGGTTTCCCGACTGGAAAGCGGGCAGTGAGCGCAACGC
AATTAATGTGAGTTAGCTCACTCATTAGGCACCCCAGGCTTTACACTTTATGCTTCCGGCTCGTATGTTG
TGTGGAATTGTGAGCGGATAACAATTTCACACAGGAAACAGCTATGACATGATTACGAATTTCACAAATA
AAGCATTTTTTTCACTGCATTCTAGTTGTGGTTTGTCCAAACTCATCAATGTATCTTATCATGTCTGGAT
CAACTGGATAACTCAAGCTAACCAAAATCATCCCAAACTTCCCACCCCATACCCTATTACCACTGCCAAT
TACCTGTGGTTTCATTTACTCTAAACCTGTGATTCCTCTGAATTATTTTCATTTTAAAGAAATTGTATTT
GTTAAATATGTACTACAAACTTAGTAGT
Features (pLannotate 1.2.2; 25 found; start..end, strand, type, name):
    377..634     +  LTR            5' LTR (truncated): truncated 5' long terminal repeat (LTR) from HIV-1
    681..806     +  misc_feature   HIV-1 Ψ: packaging signal of human immunodeficiency virus type 1
    790..1128    +  CDS            HIV-1 gag (fragment): gag protein from human immunodeficiency virus 1; gag
   1303..1536    +  misc_feature   RRE: The Rev response element (RRE) of HIV-1 allows for Rev-dependent mRNA export from the nucleus to the cytoplasm.
   1913..2013    +  CDS            Rev (fragment): human immunodeficiency virus 1 (HIV-1) Rev protein; rev; enhances nuclear export of unspliced and incompletely spliced viral mRNAs
   2058..2175    +  misc_feature   cPPT/CTS: central polypurine tract and central termination sequence of HIV-1
   2223..3401    +  promoter       EF-1α promoter: strong constitutive promoter for human elongation factor EF-1α
   7001..7717    +  CDS            EGFP: EGFP is a basic (constitutively fluorescent) green fluorescent protein published in 1996, derived from Aequorea victoria. It is reported to be a rapidly-maturing weak dimer with moderate acid sensitivity.
   7811..7876    +  CDS            3xFLAG: three tandem FLAG® epitope tags, followed by an enterokinase cleavage site
   7988..8450    +  misc_feature   IRES: internal ribosome entry site (IRES) of the encephalomyocarditis virus (EMCV)
   8470..9069    +  CDS            PuroR: puromycin N-acetyltransferase; pac from Streptomyces alboniger; confers resistance to puromycin
   9088..9676    +  misc_feature   WPRE: woodchuck hepatitis virus posttranscriptional regulatory element
   9684..9749    +  CDS            nef (fragment): NEF_HV1Z2 - Experimental evidence at protein level: Swiss-Prot protein existence level 1. Extracellular Nef protein targets CD4(+) T-lymphocytes for apoptosis by interacting with CXCR4 surface receptors. From Human immunodeficiency virus type 1 group M subtype D (isolate Z2/CDC-Z34) (HIV-1).
   9751..9984    +  LTR            3' LTR (ΔU3): self-inactivating 3' long terminal repeat (LTR) from HIV-1
  10189..10293   +  promoter       AmpR promoter: bla
  10294..11154   +  CDS            AmpR: β-lactamase; bla; confers resistance to ampicillin, carbenicillin, and related antibiotics
  11325..11913   +  rep_origin     ori: high-copy-number ColE1/pMB1/pBR322/pUC origin of replication
  12096..12150   +  CDS            lacI (fragment): lac repressor; lacI; The lac repressor binds to the lac operator to inhibit transcription in E. coli. This inhibition can be relieved by adding lactose or isopropyl-β-D-thiogalactopyranoside (IPTG).
  12156..12249   +  rep_origin     SV40 ori (fragment): SV40 origin of replication
  12274..12311   +  CDS            lacI (fragment): lac repressor; lacI; The lac repressor binds to the lac operator to inhibit transcription in E. coli. This inhibition can be relieved by adding lactose or isopropyl-β-D-thiogalactopyranoside (IPTG).
  12324..12345   +  protein_bind   CAP binding site: CAP binding activates transcription in the presence of cAMP. E. coli catabolite activator protein
  12360..12390   +  promoter       lac promoter: promoter for the E. coli lac operon
  12394..12416   +  protein_bind   lac operator (fragment): The lac repressor binds to the lac operator to inhibit transcription in E. coli. This inhibition can be relieved by adding lactose or isopropyl-β-D-thiogalactopyranoside (IPTG). lac repressor encoded by lacI
  12448..12531   +  polyA_signal   SV40 poly(A) signal (fragment): SV40 polyadenylation signal
  12698..329     +  CDS            nef (fragment) (across the origin): NEF_HV1BR - Experimental evidence at protein level: Swiss-Prot protein existence level 1. Extracellular Nef protein targets CD4(+) T-lymphocytes for apoptosis by interacting with CXCR4 surface receptors (PubMed:14990729). From Human immunodeficiency virus type 1 group M subtype B (isolate BRU/LAI) (HIV-1).
