[The description below was written by a language model from this plasmid's Addgene catalogue record and pLannotate feature annotations shown in this document.]
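Description:
pHAGE-IRES-puro-NLS-dPguCas13b-EGFP-NLS-3xFlag is an HIV-1-based, self-inactivating lentiviral expression plasmid built on the pHAGE-EF1a-IRES-puro backbone for overexpression in human cells. It is maintained in E. coli through a high-copy ColE1/pUC-type origin and an ampicillin resistance gene. The depositor notes that the plasmid is prone to recombination, a common issue with LTR-containing vectors, so isolates should be checked for integrity. The viral portion carries a truncated 5' LTR, the Ψ packaging signal with a gag fragment, the Rev response element, cPPT/CTS, WPRE and a ΔU3 3' LTR. Together these allow the transcript to be packaged and integrated when helper functions are supplied in trans, while leaving the integrated provirus without LTR promoter activity.

The payload is driven by the human EF-1α promoter. It encodes a catalytically dead Cas13b from Porphyromonas gulae (H151A and H1121A substitutions), an RNA-guided RNA-binding protein that can no longer cleave its target. According to the construct name it is flanked by nuclear localisation signals and fused to EGFP and a 3xFLAG epitope. The automated annotation does not label the Cas13b coding region or the NLS elements, but an unannotated stretch between the promoter and EGFP is consistent with the insert. The feature table places 3xFLAG downstream of EGFP, at the C-terminal end, whereas the catalogue field lists the tag as N-terminal. An EMCV IRES then links puromycin N-acetyltransferase to the same transcript, so puromycin selection enriches for cells expressing the fusion. The associated publication concerns imaging RNA in living cells with CRISPR-Cas13 systems, where such a fluorescent dCas13b would be directed to target transcripts by a guide RNA, which this plasmid does not appear to carry.
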