Addgene plasmid #132400: pHAGE-IRES-puro-NLS-dPguCas13b-EGFP-NLS-3xFlag
Purpose: overexpression in human cells
Depositing lab: Ling-Ling Chen. Depositing organization: CAS Center for Excellence in Molecular Plant Sciences ("CEMPS"). Publication: Dynamic Imaging of RNA in Living Cells by CRISPR-Cas13 Systems. Yang LZ, Wang Y, Li SQ, Yao RW, Luan PF, Wu H, Carmichael GG, Chen LL. Mol Cell. 2019 Dec 19;76(6):981-997.e7. doi: 10.1016/j.molcel.2019.10.024. Epub 2019 Nov 19. PubMed 31757757.
Backbone
  Vector backbone: pHAGE-EF1a-IRES-puro
  Vector type: Mammalian Expression, Lentiviral
Growth in bacteria
  Bacterial resistance: Ampicillin, 100 μg/mL
  Growth temperature: 37°C
  Growth strain: NEB Stable
  Copy number: High Copy
Gene/Insert
  Gene/Insert name: dPguCas13b
  Species: Porphyromonas gulae
  Mutation: H151A; H1121A
  Tag / fusion protein: flag (N terminal on insert)
  Cloning method: Ligation Independent Cloning
  Sequencing primers: 5′ unknown
Terms and licenses: Academic/Nonprofit Terms; Industry Terms: Not Available to Industry
Depositor comments: Plasmid is prone to recombination. Test multiple colonies to ensure the full plasmid is isolated.
How to cite: pHAGE-IRES-puro-NLS-dPguCas13b-EGFP-NLS-3xFlag was a gift from Ling-Ling Chen (Addgene plasmid # 132400 ; http://n2t.net/addgene:132400 ; RRID:Addgene_132400)
